>Addgene plasmid #163698 | pAAV_CaMKII_NES-his-CaMPARI2-F391W-WPRE-SV40 | addgene full sequence | sequence record 327735 | Addgene NGS Result
ACATGTGAGCAAAAGGCCAGCAAAAGGCCAGGAACCGTAAAAAGGCCGCGTTGCTGGCGTTTTTCCATAG
GCTCCGCCCCCCTGACGAGCATCACAAAAATCGACGCTCAAGTCAGAGGTGGCGAAACCCGACAGGACTA
TAAAGATACCAGGCGTTTCCCCCTGGAAGCTCCCTCGTGCGCTCTCCTGTTCCGACCCTGCCGCTTACCG
GATACCTGTCCGCCTTTCTCCCTTCGGGAAGCGTGGCGCTTTCTCATAGCTCACGCTGTAGGTATCTCAG
TTCGGTGTAGGTCGTTCGCTCCAAGCTGGGCTGTGTGCACGAACCCCCCGTTCAGCCCGACCGCTGCGCC
TTATCCGGTAACTATCGTCTTGAGTCCAACCCGGTAAGACACGACTTATCGCCACTGGCAGCAGCCACTG
GTAACAGGATTAGCAGAGCGAGGTATGTAGGCGGTGCTACAGAGTTCTTGAAGTGGTGGCCTAACTACGG
CTACACTAGAAGAACAGTATTTGGTATCTGCGCTCTGCTGAAGCCAGTTACCTTCGGAAAAAGAGTTGGT
AGCTCTTGATCCGGCAAACAAACCACCGCTGGTAGCGGTGGTTTTTTTGTTTGCAAGCAGCAGATTACGC
GCAGAAAAAAAGGATCTCAAGAAGATCCTTTGATCTTTTCTACGGGGTCTGACGCTCAGTGGAACGAAAA
CTCACGTTAAGGGATTTTGGTCATGAGATTATCAAAAAGGATCTTCACCTAGATCCTTTTAAATTAAAAA
TGAAGTTTTAAATCAATCTAAAGTATATATGAGTAAACTTGGTCTGACAGTTACCAATGCTTAATCAGTG
AGGCACCTATCTCAGCGATCTGTCTATTTCGTTCATCCATAGTTGCCTGACTCCCCGTCGTGTAGATAAC
TACGATACGGGAGGGCTTACCATCTGGCCCCAGTGCTGCAATGATACCGCGAGACCCACGCTCACCGGCT
CCAGATTTATCAGCAATAAACCAGCCAGCCGGAAGGGCCGAGCGCAGAAGTGGTCCTGCAACTTTATCCG
CCTCCATCCAGTCTATTAATTGTTGCCGGGAAGCTAGAGTAAGTAGTTCGCCAGTTAATAGTTTGCGCAA
CGTTGTTGCCATTGCTACAGGCATCGTGGTGTCACGCTCGTCGTTTGGTATGGCTTCATTCAGCTCCGGT
TCCCAACGATCAAGGCGAGTTACATGATCCCCCATGTTGTGCAAAAAAGCGGTTAGCTCCTTCGGTCCTC
CGATCGTTGTCAGAAGTAAGTTGGCCGCAGTGTTATCACTCATGGTTATGGCAGCACTGCATAATTCTCT
TACTGTCATGCCATCCGTAAGATGCTTTTCTGTGACTGGTGAGTACTCAACCAAGTCATTCTGAGAATAG
TGTATGCGGCGACCGAGTTGCTCTTGCCCGGCGTCAATACGGGATAATACCGCGCCACATAGCAGAACTT
TAAAAGTGCTCATCATTGGAAAACGTTCTTCGGGGCGAAAACTCTCAAGGATCTTACCGCTGTTGAGATC
CAGTTCGATGTAACCCACTCGTGCACCCAACTGATCTTCAGCATCTTTTACTTTCACCAGCGTTTCTGGG
TGAGCAAAAACAGGAAGGCAAAATGCCGCAAAAAAGGGAATAAGGGCGACACGGAAATGTTGAATACTCA
TACTCTTCCTTTTTCAATATTATTGAAGCATTTATCAGGGTTATTGTCTCATGAGCGGATACATATTTGA
ATGTATTTAGAAAAATAAACAAATAGGGGTTCCGCGCACATTTCCCCGAAAAGTGCCACCTGACGTCTAA
GAAACCATTATTATCATGACATTAACCTATAAAAATAGGCGTATCACGAGGCCCTTTCGTCTCGCGCGTT
TCGGTGATGACGGTGAAAACCTCTGACACATGCAGCTCCCGGAGACGGTCACAGCTTGTCTGTAAGCGGA
TGCCGGGAGCAGACAAGCCCGTCAGGGCGCGTCAGCGGGTGTTGGCGGGTGTCGGGGCTGGCTTAACTAT
GCGGCATCAGAGCAGATTGTACTGAGAGTGCACCATAAAATTGTAAACGTTAATATTTTGTTAAAATTCG
CGTTAAATTTTTGTTAAATCAGCTCATTTTTTAACCAATAGACCGAAATCGGCAAAATCCCTTATAAATC
AAAAGAATAGCCCGAGATAGAGT
[37 nt withheld, positions 2194-2230]
AAAGAACGTGGACTCCAACGTCAAAGG
[141 nt withheld, positions 2258-2398]
G
[46 nt withheld, positions 2400-2445]
A
[95 nt withheld, positions 2447-2541]
TATGCGGTGTGAAATACCGCACAGATGCGTAAGGAGAAAATACCGCATCAGGCGCCCCTGCAGGCAGCTG
CGCGCTCGCTCGCTCACTGAGGCCGCCCGGGCAAAGCCCGGGCGTCGGGCGACCTTTGGTCGCCCGGCCT
CAGTGAGCGAGCGAGCGCGCAGAGAGGGAGTGGCCAACTCCATCACTAGGGGTTCCTGCGGCCGCACTTG
TGGACTAAGTTTGTTCACATCCCCTTCTCCAACCCCCTCAGTACATCACCCTGGGGGAACAGGGTCCACT
TGCTCCTGGGCCCACACAGTCCTGCAGTATTGTGTATATAAGGCCAGGGCAAAGAGGAGCAGGTTTTAAA
GTGAAAGGCAGGCAGGTGTTGGGGAGGCAGTTACCGGGGCAACGGGAACAGGGCGTTTCGGAGGTGGTTG
CCATGGGGACCTGGATGCTGACGAAGGCTCGCGAGGCTGTGAGCAGCCACAGTGCCCTGCTCAGAAGCCC
CAAGCTCGTCAGTCAAGCCGGTTCTCCGTTTGCACTCAGGAGCACGGGCAGGCGAGTGGCCCCTAGTTCT
GGGGGCAGCGGCAAGGATCCGCCACCATGCTGCAGAACGAGCTTGCTCTTAAGTTGGCTGGACTTGATAT
TAACAAGACTGGAGGTTCTCATCATCACCACCACCATGGATCCGACCAACTGACTGAAGAGCAGATCGCA
GAATTTAAAGAGGCTTTCTCCCTATTTGACAAGGACGGGGATGGGACAATAACAACCAAGGAGCTGGGGA
CGGTGATGCGGTCTCTGGGGCAGAACCCCACAGAAGCAGAGCTGCAGGACATGATCAATGAAGTAGATGC
CGACGGTGACGGCACAATCGACTTCCCTGAGTTCCTGACAATGATGGCAAGAAAAATGAAAGACACAGAC
AGTGAAGAAGAAATTAGAGAAGCGTTCCGTGTGTTTGATAAGGATGGCAATGGCTACATCAGTGCAGCAG
AGCTTCGCCACGTGATGACAAACCTTGGAGAGAAGTTAACAGATGAAGAGGTTGATGAAATGATCAGGGA
AGCAGACATCGATGGGGATGGTCAGGTAAACTACGAAGAGTTTGTAGTGATGATGACAGCGAAGCTCGAG
TGCGAGAAAATCTATGTGCGTGATGGAGTGCTGACGGGTGATATTCATATGATCTTGTTGCTTGAAGGAA
ATGCCCATTACCGATGTGACTTCAGAACTACTTACAAAGCTAAGGAGAAGGGTGTCAAGTTACCAGGCGT
GCACTATGTGGACCACACCATTGAGATTTTAAGCCATGACAAAGATTACAACAAGGTTAAGATCTATGAG
TATGCTGTTGCTCATTCTGGATTGCCTGACAATGCCAGACGAGGCGGTACCGGCGGATCCATGGTGAGTG
CGATTAAGCCAGACATGAAGATCAAACTGCGTATGGAAGGCAACGTAAACGGGCACCACTTTGTGATCGA
CGGAGATGGTACAGGCAAGCCTTATGAGGGAAAACAGACCATGGATCTTGAAGTCAAAGAGGGCGGACCT
CTGCCTTTTGCCTTTGATATCCTGACCACTGCATTCCATTACGGCAACAGGGTATTCGTGAAATATCCAG
ACAACATACAAGACTATTTTAAGCAGTCGTTTCCTAAGGGGTATTCGTGGGAACGAAGCATGACTTTCGA
AGACGGGGGCATTTGCTATGCCAGAAGCGACATAACAATGGAAGGGGACACTTTCTATAATAAAGTTCGA
TTTTATGGTACCAACTTTCCCGCCAATGGTCCAGTTATGCAGAAGAAGACGCTGAAATGGATGCCGAGCT
GGACGCGTTCATCACGTCGTAAGTTCAATAAGACAGGTCACGCACTGAGAGCTATAGGTCGGCTGAGCTC
AGGAGGTTCTGGAGGTTCTGATTACAAGGACGACGATGACAAGGGAGGTTCTGGAGGTTCTTACCCATAC
GACGTACCAGATTACGCTGGAGGTTCTGGAGGTTCTGAGCAGAAGCTGATCTCAGAGGAGGACCTGCGTA
CGTAAAAGCTTATCGATAATCAACCTCTGGATTACAAAATTTGTGAAAGATTGACTGGTATTCTTAACTA
TGTTGCTCCTTTTACGCTATGTGGATACGCTGCTTTAATGCCTTTGTATCATGCTATTGCTTCCCGTATG
GCTTTCATTTTCTCCTCCTTGTATAAATCCTGGTTGCTGTCTCTTTATGAGGAGTTGTGGCCCGTTGTCA
GGCAACGTGGCGTGGTGTGCACTGTGTTTGCTGACGCAACCCCCACTGGTTGGGGCATTGCCACCACCTG
TCAGCTCCTTTCCGGGACTTTCGCTTTCCCCCTCCCTATTGCCACGGCGGAACTCATCGCCGCCTGCCTT
GCCCGCTGCTGGACAGGGGCTCGGCTGTTGGGCACTGACAATTCCGTGGTGTTGTCGGGGAAATCATCGT
CCTTTCCTTGGCTGCTCGCCTGTGTTGCCACCTGGATTCTGCGCGGGACGTCCTTCTGCTACGTCCCTTC
GGCCCTCAATCCAGCGGACCTTCCTTCCCGCGGCCTGCTGCCGGCTCTGCGGCCTCTTCCGCGTCTTCGC
CTTCGCCCTCAGACGAGTCGGATCTCCCTTTGGGCCGCCTCCCCGCATCGATACCGTCGACCTCGACCCG
GGCGGCCGCTTCGAGCAGACATGATAAGATACATTGATGAGTTTGGACAAACCACAACTAGAATGCAGTG
AAAAAAATGCTTTATTTGTGAAATTTGTGATGCTATTGCTTTATTTGTAACCATTATAAGCTGCAATAAA
CAAGTTAACAACAACAATTGCATTCATTTTATGTTTCAGGTTCAGGGGGAGATGTGGGAGGTTTTTTAAA
GCAAGTAAAACCTCTACAAATGTGGTAAAATGCGGCCGCAGGAACCCCTAGTGATGGAGTTGGCCACTCC
CTCTCTGCGCGCTCGCTCGCTCACTGAGGCCGGGCGACCAAAGGTCGCCCGACGCCCGGGCGGCCTCAGT
GAGCGAGCGAGCGCGCAGCTGCCTGCAGG
Features (pLannotate 1.2.2; 21 found; start..end, strand, type, name):
     62..650     -  rep_origin     ori: high-copy-number ColE1/pMB1/pBR322/pUC origin of replication
    821..1681    -  CDS            AmpR: β-lactamase; bla; confers resistance to ampicillin, carbenicillin, and related antibiotics
   1682..1786    -  promoter       AmpR promoter: bla
   1881..1916    +  CDS            rop (fragment): Rop protein, which maintains plasmids at low copy number; rop
   2018..2067    +  misc_feature   bom (fragment): basis of mobility region from pBR322
   2068..2523    -  rep_origin     f1 ori (sequence partly withheld): f1 bacteriophage origin of replication; arrow indicates direction of (+) strand synthesis
   2542..2593    +  misc_feature   bom (fragment): basis of mobility region from pBR322
   2598..2738    -  repeat_region  AAV2 ITR: inverted terminal repeat of adeno-associated virus serotype 2 inverted
   2746..3110    +  promoter       CaMKII promoter (fragment): promoter for the mouse calcium/calmodulin-dependent kinase II α subunit
   3215..3655    +  CDS            calmodulin: calcium-binding protein
   3665..3913    +  CDS            mEos4a (fragment): fixation-resistant green-to-red photoswitchable fluorescent protein (Paez-Segala et al., 2015) derived from mEos2
   3932..4360    +  CDS            mEos4a (fragment): mEos4a is a photoconvertible red fluorescent protein published in 2015, derived from Lobophyllia hemprichii. It has moderate acid sensitivity.
   4370..4432    +  CDS            RCaMP (fragment): RCaMP is a basic (constitutively fluorescent) red fluorescent protein published in 2013, derived from Entacmaea quadricolor.
   4451..4474    +  CDS            FLAG: FLAG® epitope tag, followed by an enterokinase cleavage site
   4493..4519    +  CDS            HA: HA (human influenza hemagglutinin) epitope tag
   4589..5177    +  misc_feature   WPRE: woodchuck hepatitis virus posttranscriptional regulatory element
   5178..5197    +  misc_feature   MCS (fragment): pBluescript multiple cloning site
   5226..5347    -  polyA_signal   SV40 poly(A) signal: SV40 polyadenylation signal
   5370..5438    -  CDS            large T antigen (fragment): large T antigen from SV40 (simian virus 40)
   5486..5513    -  repeat_region  AAV2 ITR (fragment): inverted terminal repeat of adeno-associated virus serotype 2 inverted
   5542..5569    -  repeat_region  AAV2 ITR (fragment): inverted terminal repeat of adeno-associated virus serotype 2 inverted
