[The description below was written by a language model from this plasmid's Addgene catalogue record and pLannotate feature annotations shown in this document.]
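Description:
pAAV_CaMKII_NES-his-CaMPARI2-F391W-WPRE-SV40 is an adeno-associated virus transfer plasmid of about 5.6 kb, built on a pAAV backbone for packaging recombinant AAV and expressing a calcium-activity integrator in mammalian neurons. It is maintained in bacteria through a high-copy ColE1/pUC-type origin with ampicillin selection (β-lactamase under its own promoter), and the backbone also contains an f1 phage origin. The expression cassette sits between AAV2 inverted terminal repeats, which provide the signals for genome replication and encapsidation. The annotation finds one complete ITR and only short fragments of the other, which may reflect the difficulty of sequencing and annotating these repeats rather than a true truncation.

The payload is driven by a fragment of the mouse CaMKIIα promoter, which according to the depositor replaced the human synapsin promoter of the parental CaMPARI2 construct so that expression is biased toward excitatory neurons in rodent cortex. The synthetic open reading frame encodes CaMPARI2 carrying the F391W substitution. The feature table shows a calmodulin domain, two mEos4a-derived segments consistent with a circularly permuted green-to-red photoconvertible protein, and a short stretch matched to RCaMP that probably corresponds to the calmodulin-binding peptide. The record lists an N-terminal nuclear export signal and His tag, and C-terminal FLAG, HA and myc epitopes (FLAG and HA are annotated). A WPRE downstream enhances transcript stability and expression, and an SV40 polyadenylation signal terminates the message.

CaMPARI-type sensors convert irreversibly from green to red only when elevated calcium coincides with violet light, marking cells active during a chosen illumination window. This vector was used for in vivo activity labeling to compare neurons with high and low firing rates.
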