Addgene plasmid #163698: pAAV_CaMKII_NES-his-CaMPARI2-F391W-WPRE-SV40
Purpose: AAV vector expressing CaMPARI2_F391W primarily in excitatory neurons in rodent cortex
Depositing lab: Gina Turrigiano. Depositing organization: Brandeis University. Publication: Activity labeling in vivo using CaMPARI2 reveals intrinsic and synaptic differences between neurons with high and low firing rate set points. Trojanowski NF, Bottorff J, Turrigiano GG. Neuron. 2021 Feb 17;109(4):663-676.e5. doi: 10.1016/j.neuron.2020.11.027. Epub 2020 Dec 16. PubMed 33333001.
Backbone
  Vector backbone: pAAV
  Total vector size (bp): 5608
  Vector type: Mammalian Expression, AAV
Growth in bacteria
  Bacterial resistance: Ampicillin, 100 μg/mL
  Growth temperature: 37°C
  Growth strain: NEB Stable
  Copy number: High Copy
Gene/Insert
  Gene/Insert name: CaMKII_NES-his-CaMPARI2-F391W-WPRE-SV40 (alt name: CaMKII-CaMPARI2)
  Species: Synthetic
  Insert size (bp): 1446
  Promoter: CaMKII fragment
  Tag / fusion protein: FLAG-HA-myc (C terminal on insert); NES_his (N terminal on insert)
  Cloning method: Gibson Cloning
  Sequencing primers: 5′ f.hsyn; 3′ r.WPRE
Resource information
  A portion of this plasmid was derived from a plasmid made by: Schreiter lab at Janelia Research Campus
Terms and licenses: Academic/Nonprofit Terms; Industry Terms: Not Available to Industry
Depositor comments: CaMKII promoter fragment cloned into https://www.addgene.org/101060/ to replace hSyn promoter
How to cite: pAAV_CaMKII_NES-his-CaMPARI2-F391W-WPRE-SV40 was a gift from Gina Turrigiano (Addgene plasmid # 163698 ; http://n2t.net/addgene:163698 ; RRID:Addgene_163698)
